Addgene plasmid #185074: KBB282
Purpose: Smaller fusion of Nma111 nuclear localization signal to GFP
Depositing lab: Ken Belanger. Depositing organization: Colgate University. Publication: Nuclear localisation is crucial for the proapoptotic activity of the HtrA-like serine protease Nma111p. Belanger KD, Walter D, Henderson TA, Yelton AL, O'Brien TG, Belanger KG, Geier SJ, Fahrenkrog B. J Cell Sci. 2009 Nov 1;122(Pt 21):3931-41. doi: 10.1242/jcs.056887. Epub 2009 Oct 6. PubMed 19808885.
Backbone
  Vector backbone: pRS316
  Vector type: Yeast Expression
  Selectable markers: URA3
Growth in bacteria
  Bacterial resistance: Ampicillin, 100 μg/mL
  Growth temperature: 37°C
  Growth strain: DH5alpha
  Copy number: High Copy
Gene/Insert
  Gene/Insert name: NMA111
  Species: S. cerevisiae (budding yeast)
  Mutation: NMA111 aa 1-35
  Tag / fusion protein: GFP (C terminal on insert)
  Cloning method: Restriction Enzyme; 5′ cloning site unknown (unknown if destroyed)
Terms and licenses: Academic/Nonprofit Terms; Industry Terms: Not Available to Industry
How to cite: KBB282 was a gift from Ken Belanger (Addgene plasmid # 185074 ; http://n2t.net/addgene:185074 ; RRID:Addgene_185074)
