[The description below was written by a language model from this plasmid's Addgene catalogue record and pLannotate feature annotations shown in this document.]
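Description:
KBB282 is a yeast expression plasmid built on pRS316, a centromeric E. coli–S. cerevisiae shuttle vector. In bacteria it replicates from a high-copy ColE1/pUC-type origin and is selected with ampicillin through the bla gene. In yeast it is maintained through a CEN6/ARS element, which typically gives stable, low-copy inheritance, and is selected by uracil prototrophy through URA3 under its own promoter. URA3 also allows counterselection with 5-fluoroorotic acid. The backbone retains the usual pBluescript-derived features: an f1 origin, lac promoter/operator and lacZα remnants, and T3 and T7 phage promoters flanking the split multiple cloning site.

The insert encodes the first 35 amino acids of Nma111, the budding yeast HtrA-like nuclear serine protease involved in apoptosis, fused at its C terminus to GFP, which is annotated as the S65T variant. The annotated NMA111 fragment runs directly into the GFP coding sequence, consistent with an in-frame fusion. Downstream lie short fragments annotated as a T7 gene 10-derived tag, a T7 terminator and a piece of a tetracycline resistance gene; these were probably carried over from the vector that supplied the GFP cassette. No yeast promoter is annotated, and the catalogue entry does not name one. A stretch of a few hundred unannotated bases sits between the cloning site and the NMA111 start, but the record does not state what drives expression.

The stated purpose is a smaller fusion of the Nma111 nuclear localization signal to GFP, so the construct appears to serve as a reporter for testing whether this N-terminal segment is sufficient to direct GFP to the yeast nucleus.
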