Features (pLannotate 1.2.2; 24 found; start..end, strand, type, name):
    141..245     +  promoter       AmpR promoter: bla
    246..1106    +  CDS            AmpR: β-lactamase; bla; confers resistance to ampicillin, carbenicillin, and related antibiotics
   1277..1865    +  rep_origin     ori: high-copy-number ColE1/pMB1/pBR322/pUC origin of replication
   2048..2140    +  CDS            lacI (fragment): lac repressor; lacI; The lac repressor binds to the lac operator to inhibit transcription in E. coli. This inhibition can be relieved by adding lactose or isopropyl-β-D-thiogalactopyranoside (IPTG).
   2153..2174    +  protein_bind   CAP binding site: CAP binding activates transcription in the presence of cAMP. E. coli catabolite activator protein
   2189..2219    +  promoter       lac promoter: promoter for the E. coli lac operon
   2227..2243    +  protein_bind   lac operator: The lac repressor binds to the lac operator to inhibit transcription in E. coli. This inhibition can be relieved by adding lactose or isopropyl-β-D-thiogalactopyranoside (IPTG). lac repressor encoded by lacI
   2288..2306    +  promoter       T3 promoter: promoter for bacteriophage T3 RNA polymerase
   2318..2377    -  misc_feature   MCS (fragment): pBluescript multiple cloning site
   2722..2841    +  CDS            NMA111 (fragment): NM111_YEAST - Also known as YNM3. Experimental evidence at protein level: Swiss-Prot protein existence level 1. Nuclear serine protease which mediates apoptosis through proteolysis of the apoptotic inhibitor BIR1. From Saccharomyces cerevisiae (strain ATCC 204508 / S288c) (Baker's yeast).
   2827..3537    +  CDS            GFP (S65T): GFP (S65T) is a basic (constitutively fluorescent) green fluorescent protein published in 1995, derived from Aequorea victoria.
   3545..3594    +  CDS            SET1 (fragment): solubility-enhancement tag derived from T7 phage gene 10B
   3602..3649    +  terminator     T7 terminator: transcription terminator for bacteriophage T7 RNA polymerase
   3675..3823    -  CDS            TcR (fragment): tetracycline efflux protein; tet; confers resistance to tetracycline
   3820..3848    -  misc_feature   MCS (fragment): pBluescript multiple cloning site
   3857..3875    -  promoter       T7 promoter: promoter for bacteriophage T7 RNA polymerase
   3878..4035    +  CDS            lacZα (fragment): LacZα fragment of β-galactosidase; lacZ fragment
   4039..4467    +  rep_origin     f1 ori (sequence partly withheld): f1 bacteriophage origin of replication; arrow indicates direction of (+) strand synthesis
   4495..4546    -  misc_feature   bom (fragment): basis of mobility region from pBR322
   4625..5428    -  CDS            URA3: orotidine-5'-phosphate decarboxylase, required for uracil biosynthesis; S. cerevisiae URA3; yeast auxotrophic marker, counterselectable with 5-fluoroorotic acid (5-FOA)
   5429..5644    -  promoter       URA3 promoter: S. cerevisiae URA3
   5652..5701    -  misc_feature   bom (fragment): basis of mobility region from pBR322
   5803..5838    -  CDS            rop (fragment): Rop protein, which maintains plasmids at low copy number; rop
   5906..104     -  misc_feature   CEN/ARS (across the origin): S. cerevisiae CEN6 centromere fused to an autonomously replicating sequence
>Addgene plasmid #185074 | KBB282 | addgene full sequence | sequence record 368085 | Addgene NGS Result
AAACAAAAACTATTTTTTCTTTAATTTCTTTTTTTACTTTCTATTTTTAATTTATATATTTATATTAAAA
AATTTAAATTATAATTATTTTTATAGCACGTGATGAAAAGGACCCAGGTGGCACTTTTCGGGGAAATGTG
CGCGGAACCCCTATTTGTTTATTTTTCTAAATACATTCAAATATGTATCCGCTCATGAGACAATAACCCT
GATAAATGCTTCAATAATATTGAAAAAGGAAGAGTATGAGTATTCAACATTTCCGTGTCGCCCTTATTCC
CTTTTTTGCGGCATTTTGCCTTCCTGTTTTTGCTCACCCAGAAACGCTGGTGAAAGTAAAAGATGCTGAA
GATCAGTTGGGTGCACGAGTGGGTTACATCGAACTGGATCTCAACAGCGGTAAGATCCTTGAGAGTTTTC
GCCCCGAAGAACGTTTTCCAATGATGAGCACTTTTAAAGTTCTGCTATGTGGCGCGGTATTATCCCGTAT
TGACGCCGGGCAAGAGCAACTCGGTCGCCGCATACACTATTCTCAGAATGACTTGGTTGAGTACTCACCA
GTCACAGAAAAGCATCTTACGGATGGCATGACAGTAAGAGAATTATGCAGTGCTGCCATAACCATGAGTG
ATAACACTGCGGCCAACTTACTTCTGACAACGATCGGAGGACCGAAGGAGCTAACCGCTTTTTTGCACAA
CATGGGGGATCATGTAACTCGCCTTGATCGTTGGGAACCGGAGCTGAATGAAGCCATACCAAACGACGAG
CGTGACACCACGATGCCTGTAGCAATGGCAACAACGTTGCGCAAACTATTAACTGGCGAACTACTTACTC
TAGCTTCCCGGCAACAATTAATAGACTGGATGGAGGCGGATAAAGTTGCAGGACCACTTCTGCGCTCGGC
CCTTCCGGCTGGCTGGTTTATTGCTGATAAATCTGGAGCCGGTGAGCGTGGGTCTCGCGGTATCATTGCA
GCACTGGGGCCAGATGGTAAGCCCTCCCGTATCGTAGTTATCTACACGACGGGGAGTCAGGCAACTATGG
ATGAACGAAATAGACAGATCGCTGAGATAGGTGCCTCACTGATTAAGCATTGGTAACTGTCAGACCAAGT
TTACTCATATATACTTTAGATTGATTTAAAACTTCATTTTTAATTTAAAAGGATCTAGGTGAAGATCCTT
TTTGATAATCTCATGACCAAAATCCCTTAACGTGAGTTTTCGTTCCACTGAGCGTCAGACCCCGTAGAAA
AGATCAAAGGATCTTCTTGAGATCCTTTTTTTCTGCGCGTAATCTGCTGCTTGCAAACAAAAAAACCACC
GCTACCAGCGGTGGTTTGTTTGCCGGATCAAGAGCTACCAACTCTTTTTCCGAAGGTAACTGGCTTCAGC
AGAGCGCAGATACCAAATACTGTTCTTCTAGTGTAGCCGTAGTTAGGCCACCACTTCAAGAACTCTGTAG
CACCGCCTACATACCTCGCTCTGCTAATCCTGTTACCAGTGGCTGCTGCCAGTGGCGATAAGTCGTGTCT
TACCGGGTTGGACTCAAGACGATAGTTACCGGATAAGGCGCAGCGGTCGGGCTGAACGGGGGGTTCGTGC
ACACAGCCCAGCTTGGAGCGAACGACCTACACCGAACTGAGATACCTACAGCGTGAGCTATGAGAAAGCG
CCACGCTTCCCGAAGGGAGAAAGGCGGACAGGTATCCGGTAAGCGGCAGGGTCGGAACAGGAGAGCGCAC
GAGGGAGCTTCCAGGGGGAAACGCCTGGTATCTTTATAGTCCTGTCGGGTTTCGCCACCTCTGACTTGAG
CGTCGATTTTTGTGATGCTCGTCAGGGGGGCGGAGCCTATGGAAAAACGCCAGCAACGCGGCCTTTTTAC
GGTTCCTGGCCTTTTGCTGGCCTTTTGCTCACATGTTCTTTCCTGCGTTATCCCCTGATTCTGTGGATAA
CCGTATTACCGCCTTTGAGTGAGCTGATACCGCTCGCCGCAGCCGAACGACCGAGCGCAGCGAGTCAGTG
AGCGAGGAAGCGGAAGAGCGCCCAATACGCAAACCGCCTCTCCCCGCGCGTTGGCCGATTCATTAATGCA
GCTGGCACGACAGGTTTCCCGACTGGAAAGCGGGCAGTGAGCGCAACGCAATTAATGTGAGTTAGCTCAC
TCATTAGGCACCCCAGGCTTTACACTTTATGCTTCCGGCTCGTATGTTGTGTGGAATTGTGAGCGGATAA
CAATTTCACACAGGAAACAGCTATGACCATGATTACGCCAAGCTCGAAATTAACCCTCACTAAAGGGAAC
AAAAGCTGGTACCGGGCCCCCCCTCGAGGTCGACGGTATCGATAAGCTTGATATCGAATTCCTGCAGGCA
TCAGCATCAGCAAGATCCAAGAACCTAGAGTCACGATTGAAATATTTAATAATAAATGCTATGTATCATA
GATAAACTAGAAAGAGGCAAGAAAAATTTAACAAGTTTCTTAATTGAATATTATTTTACTGTCACTACCA
TTATTAGACGCCATCTCAGCGTGTGACATGATAATTTTTCTTTTTTTCTTTTTTTTCCTCAAGGCGATGA
TATGAAACTTTCAAAAAATTTATATGTAAATAAAAAAGTTCTACGAGGGTTTAAATACGGAAGTTTATTT
AGAAGATATTTATACTCTGAATACACACGTAGAGTACAGTAAAGGTTTTTTAGATCTACTAATGACCATA
TCGTTGAGCAATATAAAGAAAAGAGACCATTCTAAAATTTCCGATGGAACTTCTGGTGAATCATCGCTTG
TAAAAAGGAAACAGTTGGAAAGCGCCAGCAAAGGAGAAGAACTCTTCACTGGAGTTGTCCCAATTCTTGT
TGAATTAGATGGTGATGTTAATGGGCACAAATTTTCTGTCAGTGGAGAGGGTGAAGGTGATGCAACATAC
GGAAAACTTACCCTTAAATTTATTTGCACTACTGGAAAACTACCTGTTCCATGGCCAACACTTGTCACTA
CTTTCACTTATGGTGTTCAGTGCTTTTCAAGATACCCGGATCATATGAAACGGCATGACTTTTTCAAGAG
TGCCATGCCCGAAGGTTATGTACAGGAAAGAACTATATTTTTCAAAGATGACGGGAACTACAAGACACGT
GCTGAAGTCAAGTTTGAAGGTGATACCCTTGTTAATAGAATCGAGTTAAAAGGTATTGATTTTAAAGAAG
ATGGAAACATTCTTGGGCACAAATTGGAATACAACTATAACTCACACAATGTATACATCATGGCAGACAA
ACAAAAGAATGGAATCAAAGCTAACTTCAAAATTAGACACAACATTGAAGATGGAAGCGTTCAACTAGCA
GACCATTATCAACAAAATACTCCAATTGGCGATGGCCCTGTCCTTTTACCAGACAACCATTACCTGTCCA
CACAATCTGCCCTTTCGAAAGATCCCAACGAAAAGAGAGACCACATGGTCCTTCTTGAGTTTGTAACAGC
TGCTGGGATTACACATGGCATGGATGAACTATACAAAGGATCCGGCTGCTAACAAAGCCCGAAAGGAAGC
TGAGTTGGCTGCTGCCACCGCTGAGCAATAACTAGCATAACCCCTTGGGGCCTCTAAACGGGTCTTGAGG
GGTTTTTTGCTGAAAGGAGGAACTATATCCGGATATCCACAGGACGGGTGTGGTCGCCATGATCGCGTAG
TCGATAGTGGCTCCAAGTAGCGAAGCGAGCAGGACTGGGCGGCGGCCAAAGCGGTCGGACAGTGCTCCGA
GAACGGGTGCGCATAGAAATTGCATCAACGCATATAGCGCTAGAGCGGCCGCCACCGCGGTGGAGCTCCA
ATTCGCCCTATAGTGAGTCGTATTACAATTCACTGGCCGTCGTTTTACAACGTCGTGACTGGGAAAACCC
TGGCGTTACCCAACTTAATCGCCTTGCAGCACATCCCCCTTTCGCCAGCTGGCGTAATAGCGAAGAGGCC
CGCACCGATCGCCCTTCCCAACAGTTGCGCAGCCTGAATGGCGAATGG
[124 nt withheld, positions 4039-4162]
C
[91 nt withheld, positions 4164-4254]
A
[49 nt withheld, positions 4256-4304]
CCTTTGACGTTGGAGTCCACGTTCTTT
[37 nt withheld, positions 4332-4368]
ACCCTATCTCGGTCTATTCTTTTGATTTATAAGGGATTTTGCCGATTTCGGCCTATTGGTTAAAAAATGA
GCTGATTTAACAAAAATTTAACGCGAATTTTAACAAAATATTAACGCTTACAATTTCCTGATGCGGTATT
TTCTCCTTACGCATCTGTGCGGTATTTCACACCGCATAGGGTAATAACTGATATAATTAAATTGAAGCTC
TAATTTGTGAGTTTAGTATACATGCATTTACTTATAATACAGTTTTTTAGTTTTGCTGGCCGCATCTTCT
CAAATATGCTTCCCAGCCTGCTTTTCTGTAACGTTCACCCTCTACCTTAGCATCCCTTCCCTTTGCAAAT
AGTCCTCTTCCAACAATAATAATGTCAGATCCTGTAGAGACCACATCATCCACGGTTCTATACTGTTGAC
CCAATGCGTCTCCCTTGTCATCTAAACCCACACCGGGTGTCATAATCAACCAATCGTAACCTTCATCTCT
TCCACCCATGTCTCTTTGAGCAATAAAGCCGATAACAAAATCTTTGTCGCTCTTCGCAATGTCAACAGTA
CCCTTAGTATATTCTCCAGTAGATAGGGAGCCCTTGCATGACAATTCTGCTAACATCAAAAGGCCTCTAG
GTTCCTTTGTTACTTCTTCTGCCGCCTGCTTCAAACCGCTAACAATACCTGGGCCCACCACACCGTGTGC
ATTCGTAATGTCTGCCCATTCTGCTATTCTGTATACACCCGCAGAGTACTGCAATTTGACTGTATTACCA
ATGTCAGCAAATTTTCTGTCTTCGAAGAGTAAAAAATTGTACTTGGCGGATAATGCCTTTAGCGGCTTAA
CTGTGCCCTCCATGGAAAAATCAGTCAAGATATCCACATGTGTTTTTAGTAAACAAATTTTGGGACCTAA
TGCTTCAACTAACTCCAGTAATTCCTTGGTGGTACGAACATCCAATGAAGCACACAAGTTTGTTTGCTTT
TCGTGCATGATATTAAATAGCTTGGCAGCAACAGGACTAGGATGAGTAGCAGCACGTTCCTTATATGTAG
CTTTCGACATGATTTATCTTCGTTTCCTGCAGGTTTTTGTTCTGTGCAGTTGGGTTAAGAATACTGGGCA
ATTTCATGTTTCTTCAACACTACATATGCGTATATATACCAATCTAAGTCTGTGCTCCTTCCTTCGTTCT
TCCTTCTGTTCGGAGATTACCGAATCAAAAAAATTTCAAGGAAACCGAAATCAAAAAAAAGAATAAAAAA
AAAATGATGAATTGAAAAGGTGGTATGGTGCACTCTCAGTACAATCTGCTCTGATGCCGCATAGTTAAGC
CAGCCCCGACACCCGCCAACACCCGCTGACGCGCCCTGACGGGCTTGTCTGCTCCCGGCATCCGCTTACA
GACAAGCTGTGACCGTCTCCGGGAGCTGCATGTGTCAGAGGTTTTCACCGTCATCACCGAAACGCGCGAG
ACGAAAGGGCCTCGTGATACGCCTATTTTTATAGGTTAATGTCATGATAATAATGGTTTCTTAGACGGAT
CGCTTGCCTGTAACTTACACGCGCCTCGTATCTTTTAATGATGGAATAATTTGGGAATTTACTCTGTGTT
TATTTATTTTTATGTTTTGTATTTGGATTTTAGAAAGTAAATAAAGAAGGTAGAAGAGTTACGGAATGAA
GAAAAAAAAATAAACAAAGGTTTAAAAAATTTCAACAAAAAGCGTACTTTACATATATATTTATTAGACA
AGAAAAGCAGATTAAATAGATATACATTCGATTAACGATAAGTAAAATGTAAAATCACAGGATTTTCGTG
TGTGGTCTTCTACACAGACAAGATGAAACAATTCGGCATTAATACCTGAGAGCAGGAAGAGCAAGATAAA
AGGTAGTATTTGTTGGCGATCCCCCTAGAGTCTTTTACATCTTCGGA
